Addgene plasmid #123289: A102-Par-BoCCS-GRM
Purpose: Expression of truncated Glo3 (296-459) in E.Coli
Depositing lab: Blanche Schwappach. Depositing organization: Universitaetsmedizin Goettingen. Publication: Dissection of GTPase-activating proteins reveals functional asymmetry in the COPI coat of budding yeast. Arakel EC, Huranova M, Estrada AF, Rau EM, Spang A, Schwappach B. J Cell Sci. 2019 Aug 29;132(16). pii: jcs.232124. doi: 10.1242/jcs.232124. PubMed 31331965.
Backbone
  Vector backbone: pQE
  Total vector size (bp): 6330
  Vector type: Bacterial Expression
Growth in bacteria
  Bacterial resistance: Ampicillin, 100 μg/mL
  Growth temperature: 37°C
  Growth strain: DH5alpha
  Copy number: Low Copy
Gene/Insert
  Gene/Insert name: Glo3
  Species: S. cerevisiae (budding yeast)
  Insert size (bp): 461
  Mutation: 296-459
  Entrez Gene: GLO3 (a.k.a. YER122C)
  Promoter: T5
  Tag / fusion protein: MBP (N terminal on backbone); His (C terminal on backbone)
  Cloning method: Restriction Enzyme; 5′ cloning site Xma1 (not destroyed); 3′ cloning site BamH1 (not destroyed)
  Sequencing primers: 5′ tctggtatgccgtgcgtactgcggtgatca; 3′ GGCAACCGAGCGTTCTGAACAAATCCAGAT
Terms and licenses: Academic/Nonprofit Terms; Industry Terms: Not Available to Industry
How to cite: A102-Par-BoCCS-GRM was a gift from Blanche Schwappach (Addgene plasmid # 123289 ; http://n2t.net/addgene:123289 ; RRID:Addgene_123289)
