[The description below was written by a language model from this plasmid's Addgene catalogue record and pLannotate feature annotations shown in this document.]
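Description:
A102-Par-BoCCS-GRM is a pQE-based bacterial expression plasmid of about 6.3 kb for producing a truncated form of the budding yeast protein Glo3 (residues 296–459) in E. coli. It replicates from a ColE1/pMB1-type origin, next to the pBR322 bom region and a small remnant of the rop gene. The catalogue lists it as low copy. Selection is with ampicillin through the bla gene and its own promoter. A chloramphenicol acetyltransferase sequence preceded by only a fragment of the cat promoter sits downstream of the expression cassette, as is typical of pQE vectors, but the record does not list chloramphenicol as a selection marker.

Expression is driven by the bacteriophage T5 promoter, which is recognised by the host RNA polymerase and is controlled by lac operator sequences. The plasmid also carries lacI under the stronger lacIq promoter, so it supplies its own repressor and the cassette stays off until IPTG is added. The open reading frame starts with a signal-sequence-free maltose-binding protein that remains in the cytosol. The Glo3 fragment follows, cloned between XmaI and BamHI sites, and the backbone provides a C-terminal His tag according to the catalogue, although the feature tables do not annotate this tag separately. The lambda t0 terminator ends the transcript, and an rrnB T1 terminator lies after the cat region.

Glo3 is a GTPase-activating protein for ARF-family GTPases that acts in retrograde Golgi-to-ER transport. The dual MBP and His tags suit affinity purification of this C-terminal region, and the associated study concerns ArfGAPs and the COPI coat. The depositor and sequencing-derived records differ by only a few nucleotides and have the same feature layout.
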