Features (pLannotate 1.2.2; 17 found; start..end, strand, type, name):
     10..54      +  promoter       T5 promoter: bacteriophage T5 promoter for E. coli RNA polymerase, with embedded lac operator
     62..78      +  protein_bind   lac operator: The lac repressor binds to the lac operator to inhibit transcription in E. coli. This inhibition can be relieved by adding lactose or isopropyl-β-D-thiogalactopyranoside (IPTG). lac repressor encoded by lacI
    123..1221    +  CDS            MBP (fragment): maltose binding protein from E. coli; malE (mutated); This version of the gene does not encode a signal sequence, so MBP will remain in the cytosol.
   1339..1731    +  CDS            GLO3 (fragment): GLO3_YEAST - Experimental evidence at protein level: Swiss-Prot protein existence level 1. GTPase-activating protein for the ADP ribosylation factor (ARF) family. Involved in retrograde vesicular transport from the Golgi to the endoplasmic reticulum. From Saccharomyces cerevisiae (strain ATCC 204508 / S288c) (Baker's yeast).
   1787..1881    +  terminator     lambda t0 terminator: transcription terminator from phage lambda
   1896..1924    +  promoter       cat promoter (fragment): promoter of the E. coli cat gene encoding chloramphenicol acetyltransferase
   1925..2584    +  CDS            CmR: chloramphenicol acetyltransferase; cat; confers resistance to chloramphenicol
   2649..2735    +  terminator     rrnB T1 terminator: Escherichia coli rrnB; transcription terminator T1 from the E. coli rrnB gene
   2758..2775    -  promoter       tet promoter (fragment): E. coli promoter for tetracycline efflux protein gene
   2794..2815    -  protein_bind   CAP binding site: CAP binding activates transcription in the presence of cAMP. E. coli catabolite activator protein
   2828..3910    -  CDS            lacI: lac repressor; lacI; The lac repressor binds to the lac operator to inhibit transcription in E. coli. This inhibition can be relieved by adding lactose or isopropyl-β-D-thiogalactopyranoside (IPTG).
   3911..3988    -  promoter       lacIq promoter: lacI (mutant); In the lacIq allele, a single base change in the promoter boosts expression of the lacI gene about 10-fold.
   4037..4078    +  CDS            rop (fragment): Rop protein, which maintains plasmids at low copy number; rop
   4180..4320    +  misc_feature   bom: basis of mobility region from pBR322
   4506..5094    -  rep_origin     ori: high-copy-number ColE1/pMB1/pBR322/pUC origin of replication
   5265..6125    -  CDS            AmpR: β-lactamase; bla; confers resistance to ampicillin, carbenicillin, and related antibiotics
   6126..6230    -  promoter       AmpR promoter: bla
>Addgene plasmid #123289 | A102-Par-BoCCS-GRM | depositor full sequence | sequence record 235346 | A102-Par-BoCCS-GRM sequence 6330 bps
CTCGAGAAATCATAAAAAATTTATTTGCTTTGTGAGCGGATAACAATTATAATAGATTCAATTGTGAGCG
GATAACAATTTCACACAGAATTCATTAAAGAGGAGAAATTAACCATGACCGGGAAAACTGAAGAAGGTAA
ACTGGTAATCTGGATTAACGGCGATAAAGGCTATAACGGTCTCGCTGAAGTCGGTAAGAAATTCGAGAAA
GATACCGGAATTAAAGTCACCGTTGAGCATCCGGATAAACTGGAAGAGAAATTCCCACAGGTTGCGGCAA
CTGGCGATGGCCCTGACATTATCTTCTGGGCACACGACCGCTTTGGTGGCTACGCTCAATCTGGCCTGTT
GGCTGAAATCACCCCGGACAAAGCGTTCCAGGACAAGCTGTATCCGTTTACCTGGGATGCCGTACGTTAC
AACGGCAAGCTGATTGCTTACCCGATCGCTGTTGAAGCGTTATCGCTGATTTATAACAAAGATCTGCTGC
CGAACCCGCCAAAAACCTGGGAAGAGATCCCGGCGCTGGATAAAGAACTGAAAGCGAAAGGTAAGAGCGC
GCTGATGTTCAACCTGCAAGAACCGTACTTCACCTGGCCGCTGATTGCTGCTGACGGGGGTTATGCGTTC
AAGTATGAAAACGGCAAGTACGACATTAAAGACGTGGGCGTGGATAACGCTGGCGCGAAAGCGGGTCTGA
CCTTCCTGGTTGACCTGATTAAAAACAAACACATGAATGCAGACACTGATTACTCCATCGCAGAAGCTGC
CTTTAATAAAGGCGAAACAGCGATGACCATCAACGGCCCGTGGGCATGGTCCAACATCGACACCAGCAAA
GTGAATTATGGTGTAACGGTACTGCCGACCTTCAAGGGTCAACCATCCAAACCGTTCGTTGGCGTGCTGA
GCGCAGGTATTAACGCCGCCAGTCCGAACAAAGAGCTGGCAAAAGAGTTCCTCGAAAACTATCTGCTGAC
TGATGAAGGTCTGGAAGCGGTTAATAAAGACAAACCGCTGGGTGCCGTAGCGCTGAAGTCTTACGAGGAA
GAGTTGGCGAAAGATCCACGTATTGCCGCCACGATGGAAAACGCCCAGAAAGGTGAAATCATGCCGAACA
TCCCGCAGATGTCCGCTTTCTGGTATGCCGTGCGTACTGCGGTGATCAACGCCGCCAGCGGTCGTCAGAC
TGTCGATGAAGCCCTGAAAGACGCGCAGACTAATTCGAGCTCGGGTGAAAACCTCTACTTCCAAGGGTCC
ATGGGTACCCGGGGGGAAGGCGGCGGCGGCTCGGGCGGCGGCGGCTCGATGAATAACAGTAAAGGCAACA
ATAATAACAGTATAGATGATATTAATACCCAGCCTGATGAATTCAATGATTTTTTAAATGACACTTCAAA
CAGCTTCGACACAACTAGAAAAGAACAGCAAGATACTTTAACACCCAAGTTTGCCAAATTGGGATTTGGT
ATGACCATGAATGACGCCAATGATTTGGCAAAGCAACAAAAAGAATCTCAGAAAATAGCTCAGGGACCAA
GATATACGGGCAGAATCGCGGAAAGGTACGGCACACAAAAAGCTATATCATCTGATCAATTATTTGGTCG
TGGCTCATTTGATGAAGCAGCAAACAGGGAAGCGCATGACAAGTTGAAAACATTTGACAATGCTACATCA
ATTTCCTCTTCTTCATACTTTGGAGAAGATAAAGAAGTGGATGAACGCGGATCCCATCATCATCATCACC
ACCACCATCACCACTAAGCTTAATTAGCTGAGCTTGGACTCCTGTTGATAGATCCAGTAATGACCTCAGA
ACTCCATCTGGATTTGTTCAGAACGCTCGGTTGCCGCCGGGCGTTTTTTATTGGTGAGAATCCAAGCTAG
CTTGGCGAGATTTTCAGGAGCTAAGGAAGCTAAAATGGAGAAAAAAATCACTGGATATACCACCGTTGAT
ATATCCCAATGGCATCGTAAAGAACATTTTGAGGCATTTCAGTCAGTTGCTCAATGTACCTATAACCAGA
CCGTTCAGCTGGATATTACGGCCTTTTTAAAGACCGTAAAGAAAAATAAGCACAAGTTTTATCCGGCCTT
TATTCACATTCTTGCCCGCCTGATGAATGCTCATCCGGAATTTCGTATGGCAATGAAAGACGGTGAGCTG
GTGATATGGGATAGTGTTCACCCTTGTTACACCGTTTTCCATGAGCAAACTGAAACGTTTTCATCGCTCT
GGAGTGAATACCACGACGATTTCCGGCAGTTTCTACACATATATTCGCAAGATGTGGCGTGTTACGGTGA
AAACCTGGCCTATTTCCCTAAAGGGTTTATTGAGAATATGTTTTTCGTCTCAGCCAATCCCTGGGTGAGT
TTCACCAGTTTTGATTTAAACGTGGCCAATATGGACAACTTCTTCGCCCCCGTTTTCATCATGAGCAAAT
ATTATACGCAAGGCGACAAGGTGCTGATGCCGCTGGCGATTCAGGTTCATCATGCCGTTTGTGATGGCTT
CCATGTCGGCAGAATGCTTAATGAATTACAACAGTACTGCGATGAGTGGCAGGGCGGGGCGTAATTTTTT
TAAGGCAGTTATTGGTGCCCTTAAACGCCTGGGGTAATGACTCTCTAGCTTGAGGCATCAAATAAAACGA
AAGGCTCAGTCGAAAGACTGGGCCTTTCGTTTTATCTGTTGTTTGTCGGTGAACGCTCTCCTGAGTAGGA
CAAATCCGCCCTCTAGATTACGTGCAGTCGATGATAAGCTGTCAAACATGAGAATTGTGCCTAATGAGTG
AGCTAACTTACATTAATTGCGTTGCGCTCACTGCCCGCTTTCCAGTCGGGAAACCTGTCGTGCCAGCTGC
ATTAATGAATCGGCCAACGCGCGGGGAGAGGCGGTTTGCGTATTGGGCGCCAGGGTGGTTTTTCTTTTCA
CCAGTGAGACGGGCAACAGCTGATTGCCCTTCACCGCCTGGCCCTGAGAGAGTTGCAGCAAGCGGTCCAC
GCTGGTTTGCCCCAGCAGGCGAAAATCCTGTTTGATGGTGGTTAACGGCGGGATATAACATGAGCTGTCT
TCGGTATCGTCGTATCCCACTACCGAGATATCCGCACCAACGCGCAGCCCGGACTCGGTAATGGCGCGCA
TTGCGCCCAGCGCCATCTGATCGTTGGCAACCAGCATCGCAGTGGGAACGATGCCCTCATTCAGCATTTG
CATGGTTTGTTGAAAACCGGACATGGCACTCCAGTCGCCTTCCCGTTCCGCTATCGGCTGAATTTGATTG
CGAGTGAGATATTTATGCCAGCCAGCCAGACGCAGACGCGCCGAGACAGAACTTAATGGGCCCGCTAACA
GCGCGATTTGCTGGTGACCCAATGCGACCAGATGCTCCACGCCCAGTCGCGTACCGTCTTCATGGGAGAA
AATAATACTGTTGATGGGTGTCTGGTCAGAGACATCAAGAAATAACGCCGGAACATTAGTGCAGGCAGCT
TCCACAGCAATGGCATCCTGGTCATCCAGCGGATAGTTAATGATCAGCCCACTGACGCGTTGCGCGAGAA
GATTGTGCACCGCCGCTTTACAGGCTTCGACGCCGCTTCGTTCTACCATCGACACCACCACGCTGGCACC
CAGTTGATCGGCGCGAGATTTAATCGCCGCGACAATTTGCGACGGCGCGTGCAGGGCCAGACTGGAGGTG
GCAACGCCAATCAGCAACGACTGTTTGCCCGCCAGTTGTTGTGCCACGCGGTTGGGAATGTAATTCAGCT
CCGCCATCGCCGCTTCCACTTTTTCCCGCGTTTTCGCAGAAACGTGGCTGGCCTGGTTCACCACGCGGGA
AACGGTCTGATAAGAGACACCGGCATACTCTGCGACATCGTATAACGTTACTGGTTTCACATTCACCACC
CTGAATTGACTCTCTTCCGGGCGCTATCATGCCATACCGCGAAAGGTTTTGCACCATTCGATGGTGTCGG
AATTTCGGGCAGCGTTGGGTCCTGGCCACGGGTGCGCATGATCTAGAGCTGCCTCGCGCGTTTCGGTGAT
GACGGTGAAAACCTCTGACACATGCAGCTCCCGGAGACGGTCACAGCTTGTCTGTAAGCGGATGCCGGGA
GCAGACAAGCCCGTCAGGGCGCGTCAGCGGGTGTTGGCGGGTGTCGGGGCGCAGCCATGACCCAGTCACG
TAGCGATAGCGGAGTGTATACTGGCTTAACTATGCGGCATCAGAGCAGATTGTACTGAGAGTGCACCATA
TGCGGTGTGAAATACCGCACAGATGCGTAAGGAGAAAATACCGCATCAGGCGCTCTTCCGCTTCCTCGCT
CACTGACTCGCTGCGCTCGGTCGTTCGGCTGCGGCGAGCGGTATCAGCTCACTCAAAGGCGGTAATACGG
TTATCCACAGAATCAGGGGATAACGCAGGAAAGAACATGTGAGCAAAAGGCCAGCAAAAGGCCAGGAACC
GTAAAAAGGCCGCGTTGCTGGCGTTTTTCCATAGGCTCCGCCCCCCTGACGAGCATCACAAAAATCGACG
CTCAAGTCAGAGGTGGCGAAACCCGACAGGACTATAAAGATACCAGGCGTTTCCCCCTGGAAGCTCCCTC
GTGCGCTCTCCTGTTCCGACCCTGCCGCTTACCGGATACCTGTCCGCCTTTCTCCCTTCGGGAAGCGTGG
CGCTTTCTCATAGCTCACGCTGTAGGTATCTCAGTTCGGTGTAGGTCGTTCGCTCCAAGCTGGGCTGTGT
GCACGAACCCCCCGTTCAGCCCGACCGCTGCGCCTTATCCGGTAACTATCGTCTTGAGTCCAACCCGGTA
AGACACGACTTATCGCCACTGGCAGCAGCCACTGGTAACAGGATTAGCAGAGCGAGGTATGTAGGCGGTG
CTACAGAGTTCTTGAAGTGGTGGCCTAACTACGGCTACACTAGAAGGACAGTATTTGGTATCTGCGCTCT
GCTGAAGCCAGTTACCTTCGGAAAAAGAGTTGGTAGCTCTTGATCCGGCAAACAAACCACCGCTGGTAGC
GGTGGTTTTTTTGTTTGCAAGCAGCAGATTACGCGCAGAAAAAAAGGATCTCAAGAAGATCCTTTGATCT
TTTCTACGGGGTCTGACGCTCAGTGGAACGAAAACTCACGTTAAGGGATTTTGGTCATGAGATTATCAAA
AAGGATCTTCACCTAGATCCTTTTAAATTAAAAATGAAGTTTTAAATCAATCTAAAGTATATATGAGTAA
ACTTGGTCTGACAGTTACCAATGCTTAATCAGTGAGGCACCTATCTCAGCGATCTGTCTATTTCGTTCAT
CCATAGTTGCCTGACTCCCCGTCGTGTAGATAACTACGATACGGGAGGGCTTACCATCTGGCCCCAGTGC
TGCAATGATACCGCGAGACCCACGCTCACCGGCTCCAGATTTATCAGCAATAAACCAGCCAGCCGGAAGG
GCCGAGCGCAGAAGTGGTCCTGCAACTTTATCCGCCTCCATCCAGTCTATTAATTGTTGCCGGGAAGCTA
GAGTAAGTAGTTCGCCAGTTAATAGTTTGCGCAACGTTGTTGCCATTGCTACAGGCATCGTGGTGTCACG
CTCGTCGTTTGGTATGGCTTCATTCAGCTCCGGTTCCCAACGATCAAGGCGAGTTACATGATCCCCCATG
TTGTGCAAAAAAGCGGTTAGCTCCTTCGGTCCTCCGATCGTTGTCAGAAGTAAGTTGGCCGCAGTGTTAT
CACTCATGGTTATGGCAGCACTGCATAATTCTCTTACTGTCATGCCATCCGTAAGATGCTTTTCTGTGAC
TGGTGAGTACTCAACCAAGTCATTCTGAGAATAGTGTATGCGGCGACCGAGTTGCTCTTGCCCGGCGTCA
ATACGGGATAATACCGCGCCACATAGCAGAACTTTAAAAGTGCTCATCATTGGAAAACGTTCTTCGGGGC
GAAAACTCTCAAGGATCTTACCGCTGTTGAGATCCAGTTCGATGTAACCCACTCGTGCACCCAACTGATC
TTCAGCATCTTTTACTTTCACCAGCGTTTCTGGGTGAGCAAAAACAGGAAGGCAAAATGCCGCAAAAAAG
GGAATAAGGGCGACACGGAAATGTTGAATACTCATACTCTTCCTTTTTCAATATTATTGAAGCATTTATC
AGGGTTATTGTCTCATGAGCGGATACATATTTGAATGTATTTAGAAAAATAAACAAATAGGGGTTCCGCG
CACATTTCCCCGAAAAGTGCCACCTGACGTCTAAGAAACCATTATTATCATGACATTAACCTATAAAAAT
AGGCGTATCACGAGGCCCTTTCGTCTTCAC
