Features (pLannotate 1.2.2; 17 found; start..end, strand, type, name):
      1..45      +  promoter       T5 promoter: bacteriophage T5 promoter for E. coli RNA polymerase, with embedded lac operator
     53..69      +  protein_bind   lac operator: The lac repressor binds to the lac operator to inhibit transcription in E. coli. This inhibition can be relieved by adding lactose or isopropyl-β-D-thiogalactopyranoside (IPTG). lac repressor encoded by lacI
    114..1212    +  CDS            MBP (fragment): maltose binding protein from E. coli; malE (mutated); This version of the gene does not encode a signal sequence, so MBP will remain in the cytosol.
   1330..1722    +  CDS            GLO3 (fragment): GLO3_YEAST - Experimental evidence at protein level: Swiss-Prot protein existence level 1. GTPase-activating protein for the ADP ribosylation factor (ARF) family. Involved in retrograde vesicular transport from the Golgi to the endoplasmic reticulum. From Saccharomyces cerevisiae (strain ATCC 204508 / S288c) (Baker's yeast).
   1778..1872    +  terminator     lambda t0 terminator: transcription terminator from phage lambda
   1887..1915    +  promoter       cat promoter (fragment): promoter of the E. coli cat gene encoding chloramphenicol acetyltransferase
   1916..2579    +  CDS            CmR (fragment): chloramphenicol acetyltransferase; cat; confers resistance to chloramphenicol
   2644..2730    +  terminator     rrnB T1 terminator: Escherichia coli rrnB; transcription terminator T1 from the E. coli rrnB gene
   2753..2770    -  promoter       tet promoter (fragment): E. coli promoter for tetracycline efflux protein gene
   2789..2810    -  protein_bind   CAP binding site: CAP binding activates transcription in the presence of cAMP. E. coli catabolite activator protein
   2823..3905    -  CDS            lacI: lac repressor; lacI; The lac repressor binds to the lac operator to inhibit transcription in E. coli. This inhibition can be relieved by adding lactose or isopropyl-β-D-thiogalactopyranoside (IPTG).
   3906..3983    -  promoter       lacIq promoter: lacI (mutant); In the lacIq allele, a single base change in the promoter boosts expression of the lacI gene about 10-fold.
   4032..4073    +  CDS            rop (fragment): Rop protein, which maintains plasmids at low copy number; rop
   4175..4315    +  misc_feature   bom: basis of mobility region from pBR322
   4501..5089    -  rep_origin     ori: high-copy-number ColE1/pMB1/pBR322/pUC origin of replication
   5260..6120    -  CDS            AmpR: β-lactamase; bla; confers resistance to ampicillin, carbenicillin, and related antibiotics
   6121..6225    -  promoter       AmpR promoter: bla
>Addgene plasmid #123289 | A102-Par-BoCCS-GRM | addgene full sequence | sequence record 255882 | Addgene NGS Result
TCATAAAAAATTTATTTGCTTTGTGAGCGGATAACAATTATAATAGATTCAATTGTGAGCGGATAACAAT
TTCACACAGAATTCATTAAAGAGGAGAAATTAACCATGACCGGGAAAACTGAAGAAGGTAAACTGGTAAT
CTGGATTAACGGCGATAAAGGCTATAACGGTCTCGCTGAAGTCGGTAAGAAATTCGAGAAAGATACCGGA
ATTAAAGTCACCGTTGAGCATCCGGATAAACTGGAAGAGAAATTCCCACAGGTTGCGGCAACTGGCGATG
GCCCTGACATTATCTTCTGGGCACACGACCGCTTTGGTGGCTACGCTCAATCTGGCCTGTTGGCTGAAAT
CACCCCGGACAAAGCGTTCCAGGACAAGCTGTATCCGTTTACCTGGGATGCCGTACGTTACAACGGCAAG
CTGATTGCTTACCCGATCGCTGTTGAAGCGTTATCGCTGATTTATAACAAAGATCTGCTGCCGAACCCGC
CAAAAACCTGGGAAGAGATCCCGGCGCTGGATAAAGAACTGAAAGCGAAAGGTAAGAGCGCGCTGATGTT
CAACCTGCAAGAACCGTACTTCACCTGGCCGCTGATTGCTGCTGACGGGGGTTATGCGTTCAAGTATGAA
AACGGCAAGTACGACATTAAAGACGTGGGCGTGGATAACGCTGGCGCGAAAGCGGGTCTGACCTTCCTGG
TTGACCTGATTAAAAACAAACACATGAATGCAGACACTGATTACTCCATCGCAGAAGCTGCCTTTAATAA
AGGCGAAACAGCGATGACCATCAACGGCCCGTGGGCATGGTCCAACATCGACACCAGCAAAGTGAATTAT
GGTGTAACGGTACTGCCGACCTTCAAGGGTCAACCATCCAAACCGTTCGTTGGCGTGCTGAGCGCAGGTA
TTAACGCCGCCAGTCCGAACAAAGAGCTGGCAAAAGAGTTCCTCGAAAACTATCTGCTGACTGATGAAGG
TCTGGAAGCGGTTAATAAAGACAAACCGCTGGGTGCCGTAGCGCTGAAGTCTTACGAGGAAGAGTTGGCG
AAAGATCCACGTATTGCCGCCACGATGGAAAACGCCCAGAAAGGTGAAATCATGCCGAACATCCCGCAGA
TGTCCGCTTTCTGGTATGCCGTGCGTACTGCGGTGATCAACGCCGCCAGCGGTCGTCAGACTGTCGATGA
AGCCCTGAAAGACGCGCAGACTAATTCGAGCTCGGGTGAAAACCTCTACTTCCAAGGGTCCATGGGTACC
CGGGGGGAAGGCGGCGGCGGCTCGGGCGGCGGCGGCTCGATGAATAACAGTAAAGGCAACAATAATAACA
GTATAGATGATATTAATACCCAGCCTGATGAATTCAATGATTTTTTAAATGACACTTCAAACAGCTTCGA
CACAACTAGAAAAGAACAGCAAGATACTTTAACACCCAAGTTTGCCAAATTGGGATTTGGTATGACCATG
AATGACGCCAATGATTTGGCAAAGCAACAAAAAGAATCTCAGAAAATAGCTCAGGGACCAAGATATACGG
GCAGAATCGCGGAAAGGTACGGCACACAAAAAGCTATATCATCTGATCAATTATTTGGTCGTGGCTCATT
TGATGAAGCAGCAAACAGGGAAGCGCATGACAAGTTGAAAACATTTGACAATGCTACATCAATTTCCTCT
TCTTCATACTTTGGAGAAGATAAAGAAGTGGATGAACGCGGATCCCATCATCATCATCACCACCACCATC
ACCACTAAGCTTAATTAGCTGAGCTTGGACTCCTGTTGATAGATCCAGTAATGACCTCAGAACTCCATCT
GGATTTGTTCAGAACGCTCGGTTGCCGCCGGGCGTTTTTTATTGGTGAGAATCCAAGCTAGCTTGGCGAG
ATTTTCAGGAGCTAAGGAAGCTAAAATGGAGAAAAAAATCACTGGATATACCACCGTTGATATATCCCAA
TGGCATCGTAAAGAACATTTTGAGGCATTTCAGTCAGTTGCTCAATGTACCTATAACCAGACCGTTCAGC
TGGATATTACGGCCTTTTTAAAGACCGTAAAGAAAAATAAGCACAAGTTTTATCCGGCCTTTATTCACAT
TCTTGCCCGCCTGATGAATGCTCATCCGGAATTTCGTATGGCAATGAAAGACGGTGAGCTGGTGATATGG
GATAGTGTTCACCCTTGTTACACCGTTTTCCATGAGCAAACTGAAACGTTTTCATCGCTCTGGAGTGAAT
ACCACGACGATTTCCGGCAGTTTCTACACATATATTCGCAAGATGTGGCGTGTTACGGTGAAAACCTGGC
CTATTTCCCTAAAGGGTTTATTGAGAATATGTTTTTCGTCTCAGCCAATCCCTGGGTGAGTTTCACCAGT
TTTGATTTAAACGTGGCCAATATGGACAACTTCTTCGCCCCCGTTTTCACCATGCATGGGCAAATATTAT
ACGCAAGGCGACAAGGTGCTGATGCCGCTGGCGATTCAGGTTCATCATGCCGTTTGTGATGGCTTCCATG
TCGGCAGAATGCTTAATGAATTACAACAGTACTGCGATGAGTGGCAGGGCGGGGCGTAATTTTTTTAAGG
CAGTTATTGGTGCCCTTAAACGCCTGGGGTAATGACTCTCTAGCTTGAGGCATCAAATAAAACGAAAGGC
TCAGTCGAAAGACTGGGCCTTTCGTTTTATCTGTTGTTTGTCGGTGAACGCTCTCCTGAGTAGGACAAAT
CCGCCCTCTAGATTACGTGCAGTCGATGATAAGCTGTCAAACATGAGAATTGTGCCTAATGAGTGAGCTA
ACTTACATTAATTGCGTTGCGCTCACTGCCCGCTTTCCAGTCGGGAAACCTGTCGTGCCAGCTGCATTAA
TGAATCGGCCAACGCGCGGGGAGAGGCGGTTTGCGTATTGGGCGCCAGGGTGGTTTTTCTTTTCACCAGT
GAGACGGGCAACAGCTGATTGCCCTTCACCGCCTGGCCCTGAGAGAGTTGCAGCAAGCGGTCCACGCTGG
TTTGCCCCAGCAGGCGAAAATCCTGTTTGATGGTGGTTAACGGCGGGATATAACATGAGCTGTCTTCGGT
ATCGTCGTATCCCACTACCGAGATATCCGCACCAACGCGCAGCCCGGACTCGGTAATGGCGCGCATTGCG
CCCAGCGCCATCTGATCGTTGGCAACCAGCATCGCAGTGGGAACGATGCCCTCATTCAGCATTTGCATGG
TTTGTTGAAAACCGGACATGGCACTCCAGTCGCCTTCCCGTTCCGCTATCGGCTGAATTTGATTGCGAGT
GAGATATTTATGCCAGCCAGCCAGACGCAGACGCGCCGAGACAGAACTTAATGGGCCCGCTAACAGCGCG
ATTTGCTGGTGACCCAATGCGACCAGATGCTCCACGCCCAGTCGCGTACCGTCTTCATGGGAGAAAATAA
TACTGTTGATGGGTGTCTGGTCAGAGACATCAAGAAATAACGCCGGAACATTAGTGCAGGCAGCTTCCAC
AGCAATGGCATCCTGGTCATCCAGCGGATAGTTAATGATCAGCCCACTGACGCGTTGCGCGAGAAGATTG
TGCACCGCCGCTTTACAGGCTTCGACGCCGCTTCGTTCTACCATCGACACCACCACGCTGGCACCCAGTT
GATCGGCGCGAGATTTAATCGCCGCGACAATTTGCGACGGCGCGTGCAGGGCCAGACTGGAGGTGGCAAC
GCCAATCAGCAACGACTGTTTGCCCGCCAGTTGTTGTGCCACGCGGTTGGGAATGTAATTCAGCTCCGCC
ATCGCCGCTTCCACTTTTTCCCGCGTTTTCGCAGAAACGTGGCTGGCCTGGTTCACCACGCGGGAAACGG
TCTGATAAGAGACACCGGCATACTCTGCGACATCGTATAACGTTACTGGTTTCACATTCACCACCCTGAA
TTGACTCTCTTCCGGGCGCTATCATGCCATACCGCGAAAGGTTTTGCACCATTCGATGGTGTCGGAATTT
CGGGCAGCGTTGGGTCCTGGCCACGGGTGCGCATGATCTAGAGCTGCCTCGCGCGTTTCGGTGATGACGG
TGAAAACCTCTGACACATGCAGCTCCCGGAGACGGTCACAGCTTGTCTGTAAGCGGATGCCGGGAGCAGA
CAAGCCCGTCAGGGCGCGTCAGCGGGTGTTGGCGGGTGTCGGGGCGCAGCCATGACCCAGTCACGTAGCG
ATAGCGGAGTGTATACTGGCTTAACTATGCGGCATCAGAGCAGATTGTACTGAGAGTGCACCATATGCGG
TGTGAAATACCGCACAGATGCGTAAGGAGAAAATACCGCATCAGGCGCTCTTCCGCTTCCTCGCTCACTG
ACTCGCTGCGCTCGGTCGTTCGGCTGCGGCGAGCGGTATCAGCTCACTCAAAGGCGGTAATACGGTTATC
CACAGAATCAGGGGATAACGCAGGAAAGAACATGTGAGCAAAAGGCCAGCAAAAGGCCAGGAACCGTAAA
AAGGCCGCGTTGCTGGCGTTTTTCCATAGGCTCCGCCCCCCTGACGAGCATCACAAAAATCGACGCTCAA
GTCAGAGGTGGCGAAACCCGACAGGACTATAAAGATACCAGGCGTTTCCCCCTGGAAGCTCCCTCGTGCG
CTCTCCTGTTCCGACCCTGCCGCTTACCGGATACCTGTCCGCCTTTCTCCCTTCGGGAAGCGTGGCGCTT
TCTCATAGCTCACGCTGTAGGTATCTCAGTTCGGTGTAGGTCGTTCGCTCCAAGCTGGGCTGTGTGCACG
AACCCCCCGTTCAGCCCGACCGCTGCGCCTTATCCGGTAACTATCGTCTTGAGTCCAACCCGGTAAGACA
CGACTTATCGCCACTGGCAGCAGCCACTGGTAACAGGATTAGCAGAGCGAGGTATGTAGGCGGTGCTACA
GAGTTCTTGAAGTGGTGGCCTAACTACGGCTACACTAGAAGGACAGTATTTGGTATCTGCGCTCTGCTGA
AGCCAGTTACCTTCGGAAAAAGAGTTGGTAGCTCTTGATCCGGCAAACAAACCACCGCTGGTAGCGGTGG
TTTTTTTGTTTGCAAGCAGCAGATTACGCGCAGAAAAAAAGGATCTCAAGAAGATCCTTTGATCTTTTCT
ACGGGGTCTGACGCTCAGTGGAACGAAAACTCACGTTAAGGGATTTTGGTCATGAGATTATCAAAAAGGA
TCTTCACCTAGATCCTTTTAAATTAAAAATGAAGTTTTAAATCAATCTAAAGTATATATGAGTAAACTTG
GTCTGACAGTTACCAATGCTTAATCAGTGAGGCACCTATCTCAGCGATCTGTCTATTTCGTTCATCCATA
GTTGCCTGACTCCCCGTCGTGTAGATAACTACGATACGGGAGGGCTTACCATCTGGCCCCAGTGCTGCAA
TGATACCGCGAGACCCACGCTCACCGGCTCCAGATTTATCAGCAATAAACCAGCCAGCCGGAAGGGCCGA
GCGCAGAAGTGGTCCTGCAACTTTATCCGCCTCCATCCAGTCTATTAATTGTTGCCGGGAAGCTAGAGTA
AGTAGTTCGCCAGTTAATAGTTTGCGCAACGTTGTTGCCATTGCTACAGGCATCGTGGTGTCACGCTCGT
CGTTTGGTATGGCTTCATTCAGCTCCGGTTCCCAACGATCAAGGCGAGTTACATGATCCCCCATGTTGTG
CAAAAAAGCGGTTAGCTCCTTCGGTCCTCCGATCGTTGTCAGAAGTAAGTTGGCCGCAGTGTTATCACTC
ATGGTTATGGCAGCACTGCATAATTCTCTTACTGTCATGCCATCCGTAAGATGCTTTTCTGTGACTGGTG
AGTACTCAACCAAGTCATTCTGAGAATAGTGTATGCGGCGACCGAGTTGCTCTTGCCCGGCGTCAATACG
GGATAATACCGCGCCACATAGCAGAACTTTAAAAGTGCTCATCATTGGAAAACGTTCTTCGGGGCGAAAA
CTCTCAAGGATCTTACCGCTGTTGAGATCCAGTTCGATGTAACCCACTCGTGCACCCAACTGATCTTCAG
CATCTTTTACTTTCACCAGCGTTTCTGGGTGAGCAAAAACAGGAAGGCAAAATGCCGCAAAAAAGGGAAT
AAGGGCGACACGGAAATGTTGAATACTCATACTCTTCCTTTTTCAATATTATTGAAGCATTTATCAGGGT
TATTGTCTCATGAGCGGATACATATTTGAATGTATTTAGAAAAATAAACAAATAGGGGTTCCGCGCACAT
TTCCCCGAAAAGTGCCACCTGACGTCTAAGAAACCATTATTATCATGACATTAACCTATAAAAATAGGCG
TATCACGAGGCCCTTTCGTCTTCACCTCGAGAAA
